Addgene plasmid #129099: pFA6a-mNeonGreen-KanMX6
Purpose: For tagging genes at 3'end (C-terminal end of protein) in S. cerevisiae with mNeonGreen
Depositing lab: Wei-Lih Lee. Depositing organization: Dartmouth College and Medical School.
Backbone
  Vector backbone: pFA6a
  Vector type: Yeast Expression
  Selectable markers: Kanamycin (select with G418)
Growth in bacteria
  Bacterial resistance: Ampicillin, 100 μg/mL
  Growth temperature: 37°C
  Growth strain: DH5alpha
  Copy number: High Copy
Gene/Insert
  Gene/Insert name: mNeonGreen
  Species: Branchiostoma lanceolatum
  Insert size (bp): 708
  Cloning method: Restriction Enzyme; 5′ cloning site PacI (not destroyed); 3′ cloning site AscI (not destroyed)
  Sequencing primers: 5′ SP6
Terms and licenses: Academic/Nonprofit Terms; Industry Terms: Not Available to Industry
Depositor comments: To design forward PCR primer for C-terminal tagging, use: 5'-(gene-specific sequence) ATGGTGAGTAAAGGCGAGGA-3'. To design reverse PCR primer for C-terminal tagging, use: 5'-(gene-specific sequence) GAATTCGAGCTCGTTTAAAC-3'.
How to cite: pFA6a-mNeonGreen-KanMX6 was a gift from Wei-Lih Lee (Addgene plasmid # 129099 ; http://n2t.net/addgene:129099 ; RRID:Addgene_129099)
