[The description below was written by a language model from this plasmid's Addgene catalogue record and pLannotate feature annotations shown in this document.]
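Description:
pFA6a-mNeonGreen-KanMX6 is a PCR-template plasmid of the pFA6a family used to tag chromosomal genes at their 3′ end in Saccharomyces cerevisiae, so that the encoded protein carries a C-terminal mNeonGreen fusion. Although catalogued as a yeast expression vector, the feature tables show no yeast origin of replication or centromere. It is propagated only in E. coli, through a high-copy ColE1/pUC-type origin and an ampicillin resistance gene (β-lactamase with its own promoter). Short remnants of bom, rop and lacI are annotated as backbone fragments and have no evident function here.

The working module is a linear arrangement of three parts. The first is the 708 bp mNeonGreen coding sequence, a bright, rapidly maturing monomeric green/yellow fluorescent protein derived from Branchiostoma lanceolatum, cloned between PacI and AscI sites that are both retained. This is followed by the S. cerevisiae ADH1 terminator and then the kanMX marker, which confers G418 resistance in yeast. No yeast promoter lies upstream of mNeonGreen, which fits the design: after integration the fluorescent protein is expressed from the target gene's native promoter as an in-frame fusion, with the ADH1 terminator ending the transcript. According to the depositor's comments, the cassette is amplified with primers that carry gene-specific sequences at their 5′ ends, with the forward primer annealing at the start of mNeonGreen and the reverse primer downstream of kanMX. The product is then expected to integrate by homologous recombination, with integrants selected on G418. SP6 and T7 promoters flank the module and serve as sequencing primer sites.

The sequencing-derived and depositor-supplied records differ by one nucleotide in length and in their start coordinate, but they show the same features in the same order.
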