Features (pLannotate 1.2.2; 11 found; start..end, strand, type, name):
    131..166     +  CDS            rop (fragment): Rop protein, which maintains plasmids at low copy number; rop
    268..319     +  misc_feature   bom (fragment): basis of mobility region from pBR322
    382..400     +  promoter       SP6 promoter: promoter for bacteriophage SP6 RNA polymerase
    470..1177    +  CDS            mNeonGreen: mNeonGreen is a basic (constitutively fluorescent) green/yellow fluorescent protein published in 2013, derived from Branchiostoma lanceolatum. It is reported to be a very rapidly-maturing monomer with moderate acid sensitivity.
   1201..1388    +  terminator     ADH1 terminator: S. cerevisiae ADH1; transcription terminator for the S. cerevisiae alcohol dehydrogenase 1 (ADH1) gene
   1463..2819    +  gene           kanMX: yeast selectable marker conferring kanamycin resistance (Wach et al., 1994)
   2924..2942    -  promoter       T7 promoter: promoter for bacteriophage T7 RNA polymerase
   2964..3017    -  CDS            lacI (fragment): lac repressor; lacI; The lac repressor binds to the lac operator to inhibit transcription in E. coli. This inhibition can be relieved by adding lactose or isopropyl-β-D-thiogalactopyranoside (IPTG).
   3200..3788    -  rep_origin     ori: high-copy-number ColE1/pMB1/pBR322/pUC origin of replication
   3959..4819    -  CDS            AmpR: β-lactamase; bla; confers resistance to ampicillin, carbenicillin, and related antibiotics
   4820..36      -  promoter       AmpR promoter (across the origin): bla
>Addgene plasmid #129099 | pFA6a-mNeonGreen-KanMX6 | depositor full sequence | sequence record 247466 | pFA6a-mNeonGreen-KanMX6 sequence 4888 bps
ATGTATTTAGAAAAATAAACAAATAGGGGTTCCGCGCACATTTCCCCGAAAAGTGCCACCTGACGTCTAA
GAAACCATTATTATCATGACATTAACCTATAAAAATAGGCGTATCACGAGGCCCTTTCGTCTCGCGCGTT
TCGGTGATGACGGTGAAAACCTCTGACACATGCAGCTCCCGGAGACGGTCACAGCTTGTCTGTAAGCGGA
TGCCGGGAGCAGACAAGCCCGTCAGGGCGCGTCAGCGGGTGTTGGCGGGTGTCGGGGCTGGCTTAACTAT
GCGGCATCAGAGCAGATTGTACTGAGAGTGCACCATATGGACATATTGTCGTTAGAACGCGGCTACAATT
AATACATAACCTTATGTATCATACACATACGATTTAGGTGACACTATAGAACGCGGCCGCCAGCTGAAGC
TTCGTACGCTGCAGGTCGACGGATCGGTGACGGTGCTGGTTTAATTAACATGGTGAGTAAAGGCGAGGAG
GACAATATGGCGAGCTTACCTGCTACCCACGAACTGCACATTTTCGGCTCAATCAATGGTGTAGATTTTG
ACATGGTCGGTCAGGGGACTGGTAACCCTAACGATGGTTATGAGGAGCTAAATCTGAAATCTACTAAAGG
GGACCTTCAATTTAGTCCCTGGATACTTGTTCCGCACATAGGTTATGGTTTCCACCAATATTTGCCCTAC
CCTGACGGGATGAGCCCCTTCCAGGCGGCTATGGTAGATGGCAGTGGCTATCAGGTCCACAGAACAATGC
AATTTGAGGACGGGGCCAGCCTAACCGTGAATTATAGGTACACGTACGAGGGGTCACATATAAAGGGCGA
AGCACAGGTGAAGGGGACGGGGTTCCCGGCGGACGGACCAGTGATGACAAACTCCCTGACCGCTGCCGAT
TGGTGCCGTAGTAAGAAGACTTATCCTAACGACAAAACGATAATCAGTACCTTCAAGTGGAGTTATACCA
CGGGCAACGGGAAAAGATACCGTAGCACGGCGAGAACAACTTATACTTTCGCCAAGCCAATGGCTGCCAA
CTACTTGAAGAATCAGCCCATGTATGTATTCCGTAAGACGGAGCTGAAACATAGCAAAACCGAACTAAAC
TTCAAGGAGTGGCAGAAAGCGTTTACCGATGTGATGGGTATGGACGAATTGTATAAGTAAGGCGCGCCAC
TTCTAAATAAGCGAATTTCTTATGATTTATGATTTTTATTATTAAATAAGTTATAAAAAAAATAAGTGTA
TACAAATTTTAAAGTGACTCTTAGGTTTTAAAACGAAAATTCTTATTCTTGAGTAACTCTTTCCTGTAGG
TCAGGTTGCTTTCTCAGGTATAGTATGAGGTCGCTCTTATTGACCACACCTCTACCGGCAGATCCGCTAG
GGATAACAGGGTAATATAGATCTGTTTAGCTTGCCTCGTCCCCGCCGGGTCACCCGGCCAGCGACATGGA
GGCCCAGAATACCCTCCTTGACAGTCTTGACGTGCGCAGCTCAGGGGCATGATGTGACTGTCGCCCGTAC
ATTTAGCCCATACATCCCCATGTATAATCATTTGCATCCATACATTTTGATGGCCGCACGGCGCGAAGCA
AAAATTACGGCTCCTCGCTGCAGACCTGCGAGCAGGGAAACGCTCCCCTCACAGACGCGTTGAATTGTCC
CCACGCCGCGCCCCTGTAGAGAAATATAAAAGGTTAGGATTTGCCACTGAGGTTCTTCTTTCATATACTT
CCTTTTAAAATCTTGCTAGGATACAGTTCTCACATCACATCCGAACATAAACAACCATGGGTAAGGAAAA
GACTCACGTTTCGAGGCCGCGATTAAATTCCAACATGGATGCTGATTTATATGGGTATAAATGGGCTCGC
GATAATGTCGGGCAATCAGGTGCGACAATCTATCGATTGTATGGGAAGCCCGATGCGCCAGAGTTGTTTC
TGAAACATGGCAAAGGTAGCGTTGCCAATGATGTTACAGATGAGATGGTCAGACTAAACTGGCTGACGGA
ATTTATGCCTCTTCCGACCATCAAGCATTTTATCCGTACTCCTGATGATGCATGGTTACTCACCACTGCG
ATCCCCGGCAAAACAGCATTCCAGGTATTAGAAGAATATCCTGATTCAGGTGAAAATATTGTTGATGCGC
TGGCAGTGTTCCTGCGCCGGTTGCATTCGATTCCTGTTTGTAATTGTCCTTTTAACAGCGATCGCGTATT
TCGTCTCGCTCAGGCGCAATCACGAATGAATAACGGTTTGGTTGATGCGAGTGATTTTGATGACGAGCGT
AATGGCTGGCCTGTTGAACAAGTCTGGAAAGAAATGCATAAGCTTTTGCCATTCTCACCGGATTCAGTCG
TCACTCATGGTGATTTCTCACTTGATAACCTTATTTTTGACGAGGGGAAATTAATAGGTTGTATTGATGT
TGGACGAGTCGGAATCGCAGACCGATACCAGGATCTTGCCATCCTATGGAACTGCCTCGGTGAGTTTTCT
CCTTCATTACAGAAACGGCTTTTTCAAAAATATGGTATTGATAATCCTGATATGAATAAATTGCAGTTTC
ATTTGATGCTCGATGAGTTTTTCTAATCAGTACTGACAATAAAAAGATTCTTGTTTTCAAGAACTTGTCA
TTTGTATAGTTTTTTTATATTGTAGTTGTTCTATTTTAATCAAATGTTAGCGTGATTTATATTTTTTTTC
GCCTCGACATCATCTGCCCAGATGCGAAGTTAAGTGCGCAGAAAGTAATATCATGCGTCAATCGTATGTG
AATGCTGGTCGCTATACTGCTGTCGATTCGATACTAACGCCGCCATCCAGTTTAAACGAGCTCGAATTCA
TCGATGATATCAGATCCACTAGTGGCCTATGCGGCCGCGGATCTGCCGGTCTCCCTATAGTGAGTCGTAT
TAATTTCGATAAGCCAGGTTAACCTGCATTAATGAATCGGCCAACGCGCGGGGAGAGGCGGTTTGCGTAT
TGGGCGCTCTTCCGCTTCCTCGCTCACTGACTCGCTGCGCTCGGTCGTTCGGCTGCGGCGAGCGGTATCA
GCTCACTCAAAGGCGGTAATACGGTTATCCACAGAATCAGGGGATAACGCAGGAAAGAACATGTGAGCAA
AAGGCCAGCAAAAGGCCAGGAACCGTAAAAAGGCCGCGTTGCTGGCGTTTTTCCATAGGCTCCGCCCCCC
TGACGAGCATCACAAAAATCGACGCTCAAGTCAGAGGTGGCGAAACCCGACAGGACTATAAAGATACCAG
GCGTTTCCCCCTGGAAGCTCCCTCGTGCGCTCTCCTGTTCCGACCCTGCCGCTTACCGGATACCTGTCCG
CCTTTCTCCCTTCGGGAAGCGTGGCGCTTTCTCAATGCTCACGCTGTAGGTATCTCAGTTCGGTGTAGGT
CGTTCGCTCCAAGCTGGGCTGTGTGCACGAACCCCCCGTTCAGCCCGACCGCTGCGCCTTATCCGGTAAC
TATCGTCTTGAGTCCAACCCGGTAAGACACGACTTATCGCCACTGGCAGCAGCCACTGGTAACAGGATTA
GCAGAGCGAGGTATGTAGGCGGTGCTACAGAGTTCTTGAAGTGGTGGCCTAACTACGGCTACACTAGAAG
GACAGTATTTGGTATCTGCGCTCTGCTGAAGCCAGTTACCTTCGGAAAAAGAGTTGGTAGCTCTTGATCC
GGCAAACAAACCACCGCTGGTAGCGGTGGTTTTTTTGTTTGCAAGCAGCAGATTACGCGCAGAAAAAAAG
GATCTCAAGAAGATCCTTTGATCTTTTCTACGGGGTCTGACGCTCAGTGGAACGAAAACTCACGTTAAGG
GATTTTGGTCATGAGATTATCAAAAAGGATCTTCACCTAGATCCTTTTAAATTAAAAATGAAGTTTTAAA
TCAATCTAAAGTATATATGAGTAAACTTGGTCTGACAGTTACCAATGCTTAATCAGTGAGGCACCTATCT
CAGCGATCTGTCTATTTCGTTCATCCATAGTTGCCTGACTCCCCGTCGTGTAGATAACTACGATACGGGA
GGGCTTACCATCTGGCCCCAGTGCTGCAATGATACCGCGAGACCCACGCTCACCGGCTCCAGATTTATCA
GCAATAAACCAGCCAGCCGGAAGGGCCGAGCGCAGAAGTGGTCCTGCAACTTTATCCGCCTCCATCCAGT
CTATTAATTGTTGCCGGGAAGCTAGAGTAAGTAGTTCGCCAGTTAATAGTTTGCGCAACGTTGTTGCCAT
TGCTACAGGCATCGTGGTGTCACGCTCGTCGTTTGGTATGGCTTCATTCAGCTCCGGTTCCCAACGATCA
AGGCGAGTTACATGATCCCCCATGTTGTGCAAAAAAGCGGTTAGCTCCTTCGGTCCTCCGATCGTTGTCA
GAAGTAAGTTGGCCGCAGTGTTATCACTCATGGTTATGGCAGCACTGCATAATTCTCTTACTGTCATGCC
ATCCGTAAGATGCTTTTCTGTGACTGGTGAGTACTCAACCAAGTCATTCTGAGAATAGTGTATGCGGCGA
CCGAGTTGCTCTTGCCCGGCGTCAATACGGGATAATACCGCGCCACATAGCAGAACTTTAAAAGTGCTCA
TCATTGGAAAACGTTCTTCGGGGCGAAAACTCTCAAGGATCTTACCGCTGTTGAGATCCAGTTCGATGTA
ACCCACTCGTGCACCCAACTGATCTTCAGCATCTTTTACTTTCACCAGCGTTTCTGGGTGAGCAAAAACA
GGAAGGCAAAATGCCGCAAAAAAGGGAATAAGGGCGACACGGAAATGTTGAATACTCATACTCTTCCTTT
TTCAATATTATTGAAGCATTTATCAGGGTTATTGTCTCATGAGCGGATACATATTTGA
