Features (pLannotate 1.2.2; 11 found; start..end, strand, type, name):
     52..103     +  misc_feature   bom (fragment): basis of mobility region from pBR322
    166..184     +  promoter       SP6 promoter: promoter for bacteriophage SP6 RNA polymerase
    253..960     +  CDS            mNeonGreen: mNeonGreen is a basic (constitutively fluorescent) green/yellow fluorescent protein published in 2013, derived from Branchiostoma lanceolatum. It is reported to be a very rapidly-maturing monomer with moderate acid sensitivity.
    984..1171    +  terminator     ADH1 terminator: S. cerevisiae ADH1; transcription terminator for the S. cerevisiae alcohol dehydrogenase 1 (ADH1) gene
   1246..2602    +  gene           kanMX: yeast selectable marker conferring kanamycin resistance (Wach et al., 1994)
   2707..2725    -  promoter       T7 promoter: promoter for bacteriophage T7 RNA polymerase
   2747..2800    -  CDS            lacI (fragment): lac repressor; lacI; The lac repressor binds to the lac operator to inhibit transcription in E. coli. This inhibition can be relieved by adding lactose or isopropyl-β-D-thiogalactopyranoside (IPTG).
   2983..3571    -  rep_origin     ori: high-copy-number ColE1/pMB1/pBR322/pUC origin of replication
   3742..4602    -  CDS            AmpR: β-lactamase; bla; confers resistance to ampicillin, carbenicillin, and related antibiotics
   4603..4707    -  promoter       AmpR promoter: bla
   4802..4837    +  CDS            rop (fragment): Rop protein, which maintains plasmids at low copy number; rop
>Addgene plasmid #129099 | pFA6a-mNeonGreen-KanMX6 | addgene full sequence | sequence record 252097 | Addgene NGS Result
GAGCAGACAAGCCCGTCAGGGCGCGTCAGCGGGTGTTGGCGGGTGTCGGGGCTGGCTTAACTATGCGGCA
TCAGAGCAGATTGTACTGAGAGTGCACCATATGGACATATTGTCGTTAGAACGCGGCTACAATTAATACA
TAACCTTATGTATCATACACATACGATTTAGGTGACACTATAGAACGCGGCCGCCAGCTGAAGCTTCGTA
CGCTGCAGGTCGACGGATCGGTGACGGTGCTGGTTTAATTAAATGGTGAGTAAAGGCGAGGAGGACAATA
TGGCGAGCTTACCTGCTACCCACGAACTGCACATTTTCGGCTCAATCAATGGTGTAGATTTTGACATGGT
CGGTCAGGGGACTGGTAACCCTAACGATGGTTATGAGGAGCTAAATCTGAAATCTACTAAAGGGGACCTT
CAATTTAGTCCCTGGATACTTGTTCCGCACATAGGTTATGGTTTCCACCAATATTTGCCCTACCCTGACG
GGATGAGCCCCTTCCAGGCGGCTATGGTAGATGGCAGTGGCTATCAGGTCCACAGAACAATGCAATTTGA
GGACGGGGCCAGCCTAACCGTGAATTATAGGTACACGTACGAGGGGTCACATATAAAGGGCGAAGCACAG
GTGAAGGGGACGGGGTTCCCGGCGGACGGACCAGTGATGACAAACTCCCTGACCGCTGCCGATTGGTGCC
GTAGTAAGAAGACTTATCCTAACGACAAAACGATAATCAGTACCTTCAAGTGGAGTTATACCACGGGCAA
CGGGAAAAGATACCGTAGCACGGCGAGAACAACTTATACTTTCGCCAAGCCAATGGCTGCCAACTACTTG
AAGAATCAGCCCATGTATGTATTCCGTAAGACGGAGCTGAAACATAGCAAAACCGAACTAAACTTCAAGG
AGTGGCAGAAAGCGTTTACCGATGTGATGGGTATGGACGAATTGTATAAGTAAGGCGCGCCACTTCTAAA
TAAGCGAATTTCTTATGATTTATGATTTTTATTATTAAATAAGTTATAAAAAAAATAAGTGTATACAAAT
TTTAAAGTGACTCTTAGGTTTTAAAACGAAAATTCTTATTCTTGAGTAACTCTTTCCTGTAGGTCAGGTT
GCTTTCTCAGGTATAGTATGAGGTCGCTCTTATTGACCACACCTCTACCGGCAGATCCGCTAGGGATAAC
AGGGTAATATAGATCTGTTTAGCTTGCCTCGTCCCCGCCGGGTCACCCGGCCAGCGACATGGAGGCCCAG
AATACCCTCCTTGACAGTCTTGACGTGCGCAGCTCAGGGGCATGATGTGACTGTCGCCCGTACATTTAGC
CCATACATCCCCATGTATAATCATTTGCATCCATACATTTTGATGGCCGCACGGCGCGAAGCAAAAATTA
CGGCTCCTCGCTGCAGACCTGCGAGCAGGGAAACGCTCCCCTCACAGACGCGTTGAATTGTCCCCACGCC
GCGCCCCTGTAGAGAAATATAAAAGGTTAGGATTTGCCACTGAGGTTCTTCTTTCATATACTTCCTTTTA
AAATCTTGCTAGGATACAGTTCTCACATCACATCCGAACATAAACAACCATGGGTAAGGAAAAGACTCAC
GTTTCGAGGCCGCGATTAAATTCCAACATGGATGCTGATTTATATGGGTATAAATGGGCTCGCGATAATG
TCGGGCAATCAGGTGCGACAATCTATCGATTGTATGGGAAGCCCGATGCGCCAGAGTTGTTTCTGAAACA
TGGCAAAGGTAGCGTTGCCAATGATGTTACAGATGAGATGGTCAGACTAAACTGGCTGACGGAATTTATG
CCTCTTCCGACCATCAAGCATTTTATCCGTACTCCTGATGATGCATGGTTACTCACCACTGCGATCCCCG
GCAAAACAGCATTCCAGGTATTAGAAGAATATCCTGATTCAGGTGAAAATATTGTTGATGCGCTGGCAGT
GTTCCTGCGCCGGTTGCATTCGATTCCTGTTTGTAATTGTCCTTTTAACAGCGATCGCGTATTTCGTCTC
GCTCAGGCGCAATCACGAATGAATAACGGTTTGGTTGATGCGAGTGATTTTGATGACGAGCGTAATGGCT
GGCCTGTTGAACAAGTCTGGAAAGAAATGCATAAGCTTTTGCCATTCTCACCGGATTCAGTCGTCACTCA
TGGTGATTTCTCACTTGATAACCTTATTTTTGACGAGGGGAAATTAATAGGTTGTATTGATGTTGGACGA
GTCGGAATCGCAGACCGATACCAGGATCTTGCCATCCTATGGAACTGCCTCGGTGAGTTTTCTCCTTCAT
TACAGAAACGGCTTTTTCAAAAATATGGTATTGATAATCCTGATATGAATAAATTGCAGTTTCATTTGAT
GCTCGATGAGTTTTTCTAATCAGTACTGACAATAAAAAGATTCTTGTTTTCAAGAACTTGTCATTTGTAT
AGTTTTTTTATATTGTAGTTGTTCTATTTTAATCAAATGTTAGCGTGATTTATATTTTTTTTCGCCTCGA
CATCATCTGCCCAGATGCGAAGTTAAGTGCGCAGAAAGTAATATCATGCGTCAATCGTATGTGAATGCTG
GTCGCTATACTGCTGTCGATTCGATACTAACGCCGCCATCCAGTTTAAACGAGCTCGAATTCATCGATGA
TATCAGATCCACTAGTGGCCTATGCGGCCGCGGATCTGCCGGTCTCCCTATAGTGAGTCGTATTAATTTC
GATAAGCCAGGTTAACCTGCATTAATGAATCGGCCAACGCGCGGGGAGAGGCGGTTTGCGTATTGGGCGC
TCTTCCGCTTCCTCGCTCACTGACTCGCTGCGCTCGGTCGTTCGGCTGCGGCGAGCGGTATCAGCTCACT
CAAAGGCGGTAATACGGTTATCCACAGAATCAGGGGATAACGCAGGAAAGAACATGTGAGCAAAAGGCCA
GCAAAAGGCCAGGAACCGTAAAAAGGCCGCGTTGCTGGCGTTTTTCCATAGGCTCCGCCCCCCTGACGAG
CATCACAAAAATCGACGCTCAAGTCAGAGGTGGCGAAACCCGACAGGACTATAAAGATACCAGGCGTTTC
CCCCTGGAAGCTCCCTCGTGCGCTCTCCTGTTCCGACCCTGCCGCTTACCGGATACCTGTCCGCCTTTCT
CCCTTCGGGAAGCGTGGCGCTTTCTCATAGCTCACGCTGTAGGTATCTCAGTTCGGTGTAGGTCGTTCGC
TCCAAGCTGGGCTGTGTGCACGAACCCCCCGTTCAGCCCGACCGCTGCGCCTTATCCGGTAACTATCGTC
TTGAGTCCAACCCGGTAAGACACGACTTATCGCCACTGGCAGCAGCCACTGGTAACAGGATTAGCAGAGC
GAGGTATGTAGGCGGTGCTACAGAGTTCTTGAAGTGGTGGCCTAACTACGGCTACACTAGAAGAACAGTA
TTTGGTATCTGCGCTCTGCTGAAGCCAGTTACCTTCGGAAAAAGAGTTGGTAGCTCTTGATCCGGCAAAC
AAACCACCGCTGGTAGCGGTGGTTTTTTTGTTTGCAAGCAGCAGATTACGCGCAGAAAAAAAGGATCTCA
AGAAGATCCTTTGATCTTTTCTACGGGGTCTGACGCTCAGTGGAACGAAAACTCACGTTAAGGGATTTTG
GTCATGAGATTATCAAAAAGGATCTTCACCTAGATCCTTTTAAATTAAAAATGAAGTTTTAAATCAATCT
AAAGTATATATGAGTAAACTTGGTCTGACAGTTACCAATGCTTAATCAGTGAGGCACCTATCTCAGCGAT
CTGTCTATTTCGTTCATCCATAGTTGCCTGACTCCCCGTCGTGTAGATAACTACGATACGGGAGGGCTTA
CCATCTGGCCCCAGTGCTGCAATGATACCGCGAGACCCACGCTCACCGGCTCCAGATTTATCAGCAATAA
ACCAGCCAGCCGGAAGGGCCGAGCGCAGAAGTGGTCCTGCAACTTTATCCGCCTCCATCCAGTCTATTAA
TTGTTGCCGGGAAGCTAGAGTAAGTAGTTCGCCAGTTAATAGTTTGCGCAACGTTGTTGCCATTGCTACA
GGCATCGTGGTGTCACGCTCGTCGTTTGGTATGGCTTCATTCAGCTCCGGTTCCCAACGATCAAGGCGAG
TTACATGATCCCCCATGTTGTGCAAAAAAGCGGTTAGCTCCTTCGGTCCTCCGATCGTTGTCAGAAGTAA
GTTGGCCGCAGTGTTATCACTCATGGTTATGGCAGCACTGCATAATTCTCTTACTGTCATGCCATCCGTA
AGATGCTTTTCTGTGACTGGTGAGTACTCAACCAAGTCATTCTGAGAATAGTGTATGCGGCGACCGAGTT
GCTCTTGCCCGGCGTCAATACGGGATAATACCGCGCCACATAGCAGAACTTTAAAAGTGCTCATCATTGG
AAAACGTTCTTCGGGGCGAAAACTCTCAAGGATCTTACCGCTGTTGAGATCCAGTTCGATGTAACCCACT
CGTGCACCCAACTGATCTTCAGCATCTTTTACTTTCACCAGCGTTTCTGGGTGAGCAAAAACAGGAAGGC
AAAATGCCGCAAAAAAGGGAATAAGGGCGACACGGAAATGTTGAATACTCATACTCTTCCTTTTTCAATA
TTATTGAAGCATTTATCAGGGTTATTGTCTCATGAGCGGATACATATTTGAATGTATTTAGAAAAATAAA
CAAATAGGGGTTCCGCGCACATTTCCCCGAAAAGTGCCACCTGACGTCTAAGAAACCATTATTATCATGA
CATTAACCTATAAAAATAGGCGTATCACGAGGCCCTTTCGTCTCGCGCGTTTCGGTGATGACGGTGAAAA
CCTCTGACACATGCAGCTCCCGGAGACGGTCACAGCTTGTCTGTAAGCGGATGCCGG
